Addgene plasmid #141563: TFORF0288
Purpose: Lentiviral vector for overexpressing the MEF2C transcription factor ORF with a unique 24-bp barcode. Barcodes facilitate identification of transcription factors in pooled screens.
Depositing lab: Feng Zhang. Depositing organization: Broad Institute. Publication: A transcription factor atlas of directed differentiation. Joung J, Ma S, Tay T, Geiger-Schuller KR, Kirchgatterer PC, Verdine VK, Guo B, Arias-Garcia MA, Allen WE, Singh A, Kuksenko O, Abudayyeh OO, Gootenberg JS, Fu Z, Macrae RK, Buenrostro JD, Regev A, Zhang F. Cell. 2023 Jan 5;186(1):209-229.e26. doi: 10.1016/j.cell.2022.11.026. PubMed 36608654.
Backbone
  Vector backbone: pLX_TRC317
  Backbone manufacturer: Broad Institute Genetic Perturbation Platform
  Backbone size w/o insert (bp): 8264
  Vector type: Mammalian Expression, Lentiviral
  Selectable markers: Puromycin
Growth in bacteria
  Bacterial resistance: Ampicillin, 100 μg/mL
  Growth temperature: 37°C
  Growth strain: NEB Stable
  Copy number: High Copy
Gene/Insert
  Gene/Insert name: MEF2C
  Species: H. sapiens (human)
  Insert size (bp): 1499
  Entrez Gene: MEF2C (a.k.a. C5DELq14.3, DEL5q14.3, NEDHSIL)
  Promoter: EF1a
  Cloning method: Unknown
  Sequencing primers: 5′ GGGTGGAGACTGAAGTTAGGCCAG; 3′ CACATAGCGTAAAAGGAGCAACATAG
Terms and licenses: Academic/Nonprofit Terms; Industry Terms: Not Available to Industry
Depositor comments: NM_001308002,XM_017009477,XM_017009476,ENST00000629612,ENST00000508569 . The transcription factor ORF portion of this plasmid was synthesized by Genewiz. Please test multiple small colonies in case of plasmid recombination. To make this collection available in a timely manner, a portion of this collection was not fully sequenced by Addgene. If an Addgene verified full plasmid sequence is not available, please contact us prior to placing an order to request the full sequence.
How to cite: TFORF0288 was a gift from Feng Zhang (Addgene plasmid # 141563 ; http://n2t.net/addgene:141563 ; RRID:Addgene_141563)
