[The description below was written by a language model from this plasmid's Addgene catalogue record and pLannotate feature annotations shown in this document.]
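Description:
TFORF0288 is a lentiviral mammalian expression plasmid built on the pLX_TRC317 backbone and carrying the human MEF2C transcription factor open reading frame, together with a unique 24-bp barcode that identifies the ORF in pooled screens. In bacteria it is maintained through a high-copy ColE1/pUC-type origin and selected with ampicillin via the β-lactamase gene. An f1 origin and remnants of a lac/lacZα cloning region with T7 and T3 promoters are also present in the backbone. The depositor notes that the plasmid can recombine, as is common for LTR-containing vectors. The sequenced record is 9,763 nt, matching the stated backbone plus insert.

The transfer cassette has a third-generation, self-inactivating layout. An RSV promoter fused to a truncated HIV-1 5' LTR drives genomic RNA production in packaging cells. It is followed by the Ψ packaging signal, a gag fragment, the Rev response element for Rev-dependent nuclear export, and a cPPT/CTS element, and the cassette ends in a ΔU3 3' LTR with an SV40 polyadenylation signal downstream. Within the provirus, an SV40 early promoter drives puromycin N-acetyltransferase for selection of transduced cells. Separately, the strong constitutive EF-1α promoter drives MEF2C, a MEF2-element-binding activator involved in muscle, cardiac, vascular and neuronal development. A WPRE downstream of the ORF enhances transcript stability and expression. The barcode is not annotated in the feature table. The short U6 promoter fragment called between the ORF and WPRE lies in the region where such a barcode and its flanking sequence might sit, though the record does not confirm this. The construct belongs to a barcoded transcription factor ORF collection used for overexpression screens of directed cell differentiation.
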