Features (pLannotate 1.2.2; 31 found; start..end, strand, type, name):
      5..231     +  promoter       RSV promoter: Rous sarcoma virus enhancer/promoter
    232..412     +  LTR            5' LTR (truncated): truncated 5' long terminal repeat (LTR) from HIV-1
    459..584     +  misc_feature   HIV-1 Ψ: packaging signal of human immunodeficiency virus type 1
    568..931     +  CDS            HIV-1 gag (fragment): gag protein from human immunodeficiency virus 1; gag
   1077..1310    +  misc_feature   RRE: The Rev response element (RRE) of HIV-1 allows for Rev-dependent mRNA export from the nucleus to the cytoplasm.
   1687..1713    +  CDS            Rev (fragment): human immunodeficiency virus 1 (HIV-1) Rev protein; rev; enhances nuclear export of unspliced and incompletely spliced viral mRNAs
   1720..1743    +  promoter       SV40 promoter (fragment): SV40 early promoter
   1744..1815    +  promoter       SV40 promoter (fragment): SV40 enhancer and early promoter
   1839..1974    +  rep_origin     SV40 ori: SV40 origin of replication
   2020..2616    +  CDS            PuroR (fragment): puromycin N-acetyltransferase; pac from Streptomyces; confers resistance to puromycin
   2665..2782    +  misc_feature   cPPT/CTS: central polypurine tract and central termination sequence of HIV-1
   2847..2913    +  CDS            small t antigen (fragment): SV40 (simian virus 40) small t antigen
   2920..4098    +  promoter       EF-1α promoter: strong constitutive promoter for human elongation factor EF-1α
   4115..5509    +  CDS            MEF2C: MEF2C_HUMAN - Experimental evidence at protein level: Swiss-Prot protein existence level 1. Transcription activator which binds specifically to the MEF2 element present in the regulatory regions of many muscle-specific genes. Controls cardiac morphogenesis and myogenesis, and is also involved in vascular development. Enhances transcriptional activation mediated by SOX18. Plays an essential role in hippocampal-dependent learning and memory by suppressing the number of excitatory synapses and thus regulating basal and evoked synaptic transmission. Crucial for normal neuronal development, distrib
   5525..5578    +  promoter       U6 promoter (fragment): RNA polymerase III promoter for human U6 snRNA
   5620..6208    +  misc_feature   WPRE: woodchuck hepatitis virus posttranscriptional regulatory element
   6259..6278    +  misc_feature   cPPT/CTS (fragment): central polypurine tract and central termination sequence of HIV-1
   6280..6513    +  LTR            3' LTR (ΔU3): self-inactivating 3' long terminal repeat (LTR) from HIV-1
   6591..6712    +  polyA_signal   SV40 poly(A) signal: SV40 polyadenylation signal
   6752..6887    +  rep_origin     SV40 ori: SV40 origin of replication
   6908..6926    -  promoter       T7 promoter: promoter for bacteriophage T7 RNA polymerase
   6934..7089    +  CDS            lacZα (fragment): LacZα fragment of β-galactosidase; lacZ fragment
   7094..7522    +  rep_origin     f1 ori (sequence partly withheld): f1 bacteriophage origin of replication; arrow indicates direction of (+) strand synthesis
   7575..7679    +  promoter       AmpR promoter: bla
   7680..8540    +  CDS            AmpR: β-lactamase; bla; confers resistance to ampicillin, carbenicillin, and related antibiotics
   8711..9299    +  rep_origin     ori: high-copy-number ColE1/pMB1/pBR322/pUC origin of replication
   9482..9574    +  CDS            lacI (fragment): lac repressor; lacI; The lac repressor binds to the lac operator to inhibit transcription in E. coli. This inhibition can be relieved by adding lactose or isopropyl-β-D-thiogalactopyranoside (IPTG).
   9587..9608    +  protein_bind   CAP binding site: CAP binding activates transcription in the presence of cAMP. E. coli catabolite activator protein
   9623..9653    +  promoter       lac promoter: promoter for the E. coli lac operon
   9661..9677    +  protein_bind   lac operator: The lac repressor binds to the lac operator to inhibit transcription in E. coli. This inhibition can be relieved by adding lactose or isopropyl-β-D-thiogalactopyranoside (IPTG). lac repressor encoded by lacI
   9722..9740    +  promoter       T3 promoter: promoter for bacteriophage T3 RNA polymerase
>Addgene plasmid #141563 | TFORF0288 | addgene full sequence | sequence record 309806 | Addgene NGS Result
TTAATGTAGTCTTATGCAATACTCTTGTAGTCTTGCAACATGGTAACGATGAGTTAGCAACATGCCTTAC
AAGGAGAGAAAAAGCACCGTGCATGCCGATTGGTGGAAGTAAGGTGGTACGATCGTGCCTTATTAGGAAG
GCAACAGACGGGTCTGACATGGATTGGACGAACCACTGAATTGCCGCATTGCAGAGATATTGTATTTAAG
TGCCTAGCTCGATACATAAACGGGTCTCTCTGGTTAGACCAGATCTGAGCCTGGGAGCTCTCTGGCTAAC
TAGGGAACCCACTGCTTAAGCCTCAATAAAGCTTGCCTTGAGTGCTTCAAGTAGTGTGTGCCCGTCTGTT
GTGTGACTCTGGTAACTAGAGATCCCTCAGACCCTTTTAGTCAGTGTGGAAAATCTCTAGCAGTGGCGCC
CGAACAGGGACTTGAAAGCGAAAGGGAAACCAGAGGAGCTCTCTCGACGCAGGACTCGGCTTGCTGAAGC
GCGCACGGCAAGAGGCGAGGGGCGGCGACTGGTGAGTACGCCAAAAATTTTGACTAGCGGAGGCTAGAAG
GAGAGAGATGGGTGCGAGAGCGTCAGTATTAAGCGGGGGAGAATTAGATCGCGATGGGAAAAAATTCGGT
TAAGGCCAGGGGGAAAGAAAAAATATAAATTAAAACATATAGTATGGGCAAGCAGGGAGCTAGAACGATT
CGCAGTTAATCCTGGCCTGTTAGAAACATCAGAAGGCTGTAGACAAATACTGGGACAGCTACAACCATCC
CTTCAGACAGGATCAGAAGAACTTAGATCATTATATAATACAGTAGCAACCCTCTATTGTGTGCATCAAA
GGATAGAGATAAAAGACACCAAGGAAGCTTTAGACAAGATAGAGGAAGAGCAAAACAAAAGTAAGACCAC
CGCACAGCAAGCGGCCGCTGATCTTCAGACCTGGAGGAGGAGATATGAGGGACAATTGGAGAAGTGAATT
ATATAAATATAAAGTAGTAAAAATTGAACCATTAGGAGTAGCACCCACCAAGGCAAAGAGAAGAGTGGTG
CAGAGAGAAAAAAGAGCAGTGGGAATAGGAGCTTTGTTCCTTGGGTTCTTGGGAGCAGCAGGAAGCACTA
TGGGCGCAGCGTCAATGACGCTGACGGTACAGGCCAGACAATTATTGTCTGGTATAGTGCAGCAGCAGAA
CAATTTGCTGAGGGCTATTGAGGCGCAACAGCATCTGTTGCAACTCACAGTCTGGGGCATCAAGCAGCTC
CAGGCAAGAATCCTGGCTGTGGAAAGATACCTAAAGGATCAACAGCTCCTGGGGATTTGGGGTTGCTCTG
GAAAACTCATTTGCACCACTGCTGTGCCTTGGAATGCTAGTTGGAGTAATAAATCTCTGGAACAGATTTG
GAATCACACGACCTGGATGGAGTGGGACAGAGAAATTAACAATTACACAAGCTTAATACACTCCTTAATT
GAAGAATCGCAAAACCAGCAAGAAAAGAATGAACAAGAATTATTGGAATTAGATAAATGGGCAAGTTTGT
GGAATTGGTTTAACATAACAAATTGGCTGTGGTATATAAAATTATTCATAATGATAGTAGGAGGCTTGGT
AGGTTTAAGAATAGTTTTTGCTGTACTTTCTATAGTGAATAGAGTTAGGCAGGGATATTCACCATTATCG
TTTCAGACCCACCTCCCAACCCCGAGGGGACCCATGCATTGCATCTCAATTAGTCAGCAACCAGGTGTGG
AAAGTCCCCAGGCTCCCCAGCAGGCAGAAGTATGCAAAGCATGCGTCTCAATTAGTCAGCAACCATAGTC
CCGCCCCTAACTCCGCCCATCCCGCCCCTAACTCCGCCCAGTTCCGCCCATTCTCCGCCCCATGGCTGAC
TAATTTTTTTTATTTATGCAGAGGCCGAGGCCGCCTCGGCCTCTGAGCTATTCCAGAAGTAGTGAGGAGG
CTTTTTTGGAGGCCTAGGCTTTTGCAAAAAGCTTTCTAGAGGTACCACCGGAGCTTACCATGACCGAGTA
CAAGCCCACGGTGCGCCTCGCCACCCGCGACGACGTCCCCAGGGCCGTACGCACCCTCGCCGCCGCGTTC
GCCGACTACCCCGCCACGCGCCACACCGTCGATCCGGACCGCCACATCGAGCGGGTCACCGAGCTGCAAG
AACTCTTCCTCACGCGCGTCGGGCTCGACATCGGCAAGGTGTGGGTCGCGGACGACGGCGCCGCCGTGGC
GGTCTGGACCACGCCGGAGAGCGTCGAAGCGGGGGCGGTGTTCGCCGAGATCGGCCCGCGCATGGCCGAG
TTGAGCGGTTCCCGGCTGGCCGCGCAGCAACAGATGGAAGGCCTCCTGGCGCCGCACCGGCCCAAGGAGC
CCGCGTGGTTCCTGGCCACCGTCGGCGTCTCGCCCGACCACCAGGGCAAGGGTCTGGGCAGCGCCGTCGT
GCTCCCCGGAGTGGAGGCGGCCGAGCGCGCCGGGGTGCCCGCCTTCCTGGAGACCTCCGCGCCCCGCAAC
CTCCCCTTCTACGAGCGGCTCGGCTTCACCGTCACCGCCGACGTCGAGGTGCCCGAAGGACCGCGCACCT
GGTGCATGACCCGCAAGCCCGGTGCCAGTTAACGAATTCTAGATCTTGAGACAAATGGCAGTATTCATCC
ACAATTTTAAAAGAAAAGGGGGGATTGGGGGGTACAGTGCAGGGGAAAGAATAGTAGACATAATAGCAAC
AGACATACAAACTAAAGAATTACAAAAACAAATTACAAAAATTCAAAATTTTCGGGTTTATTACAGGGAC
AGCAGAGATCCACTTTGGCGCCGGCTCGAGGCCTGCAGGTGCAAAGATGGATAAAGTTTTAAACAGAGAG
GAATCTTTGCAGCTAATGGACCTTCTAGGTCTTGAAAGGAGTGGGAATTGGCTCCGGTGCCCGTCAGTGG
GCAGAGCGCACATCGCCCACAGTCCCCGAGAAGTTGGGGGGAGGGGTCGGCAATTGAACCGGTGCCTAGA
GAAGGTGGCGCGGGGTAAACTGGGAAAGTGATGTCGTGTACTGGCTCCGCCTTTTTCCCGAGGGTGGGGG
AGAACCGTATATAAGTGCAGTAGTCGCCGTGAACGTTCTTTTTCGCAACGGGTTTGCCGCCAGAACACAG
GTAAGTGCCGTGTGTGGTTCCCGCGGGCCTGGCCTCTTTACGGGTTATGGCCCTTGCGTGCCTTGAATTA
CTTCCACCTGGCTGCAGTACGTGATTCTTGATCCCGAGCTTCGGGTTGGAAGTGGGTGGGAGAGTTCGAG
GCCTTGCGCTTAAGGAGCCCCTTCGCCTCGTGCTTGAGTTGAGGCCTGGCCTGGGCGCTGGGGCCGCCGC
GTGCGAATCTGGTGGCACCTTCGCGCCTGTCTCGCTGCTTTCGATAAGTCTCTAGCCATTTAAAATTTTT
GATGACCTGCTGCGACGCTTTTTTTCTGGCAAGATAGTCTTGTAAATGCGGGCCAAGATCTGCACACTGG
TATTTCGGTTTTTGGGGCCGCGGGCGGCGACGGGGCCCGTGCGTCCCAGCGCACATGTTCGGCGAGGCGG
GGCCTGCGAGCGCGGCCACCGAGAATCGGACGGGGGTAGTCTCAAGCTGGCCGGCCTGCTCTGGTGCCTG
GCCTCGCGCCGCCGTGTATCGCCCCGCCCTGGGCGGCAAGGCTGGCCCGGTCGGCACCAGTTGCGTGAGC
GGAAAGATGGCCGCTTCCCGGCCCTGCTGCAGGGAGCTCAAAATGGAGGACGCGGCGCTCGGGAGAGCGG
GCGGGTGAGTCACCCACACAAAGGAAAAGGGCCTTTCCGTCCTCAGCCGTCGCTTCATGTGACTCCACGG
AGTACCGGGCGCCGTCCAGGCACCTCGATTAGTTCTCGAGCTTTTGGAGTACGTCGTCTTTAGGTTGGGG
GGAGGGGTTTTATGCGATGGAGTTTCCCCACACTGAGTGGGTGGAGACTGAAGTTAGGCCAGCTTGGCAC
TTGATGTAATTCTCCTTGGAATTTGCCCTTTTTGAGTTTGGATCTTGGTTCATTCTCAAGCCTCAGACAG
TGGTTCAAAGTTTTTTTCTTCCATTTCAGGTGTCGTGAGGCTAGCACCGCCACCATGGGGAGAAAAAAGA
TTCAGATTACGAGGATTATGGATGAACGTAACAGACAGGTGACATTTACAAAGAGGAAATTTGGGTTGAT
GAAGAAGGCTTATGAGCTGAGCGTGCTGTGTGACTGTGAGATTGCGCTGATCATCTTCAACAGCACCAAC
AAGCTGTTCCAGTATGCCAGCACCGACATGGACAAAGTGCTTCTCAAGTACACGGAGTACAACGAGCCGC
ATGAGAGCCGGACAAACTCAGACATCGTGGAGACGTTGAGAAAGAAGGGCCTTAATGGCTGTGACAGCCC
AGACCCCGATGCGGACGATTCCGTAGGTCACAGCCCTGAGTCTGAGGACAAGTACAGGAAAATTAACGAA
GATATTGATCTAATGATCAGCAGGCAAAGATTGTGTGCTGTTCCACCTCCCAACTTCGAGATGCCAGTCT
CCATCCCAGTGTCCAGCCACAACAGTTTGGTGTACAGCAACCCTGTCAGCTCACTGGGAAACCCCAACCT
ATTGCCACTGGCTCACCCTTCTCTGCAGAGGAATAGTATGTCTCCTGGTGTAACACATCGACCTCCAAGT
GCAGGTAACACAGGTGGTCTGATGGGTGGAGACCTCACGTCTGGTGCAGGCACCAGTGCAGGGAACGGGT
ATGGCAATCCCCGAAACTCACCAGGTCTGCTGGTCTCACCTGGTAACTTGAACAAGAATATGCAAGCAAA
ATCTCCTCCCCCAATGAATTTAGGAATGAATAACCGTAAACCAGATCTCCGAGTTCTTATTCCACCAGGC
AGCAAGAATACGATGCCATCAGTGAATCAAAGGATAAATAACTCCCAGTCGGCTCAGTCATTGGCTACCC
CAGTGGTTTCCGTAGCAACTCCTACTTTACCAGGACAAGGAATGGGAGGATATCCATCAGCCATTTCAAC
AACATATGGTACCGAGTACTCTCTGAGTAGTGCAGACCTGTCATCTCTGTCTGGGTTTAACACCGCCAGC
GCTCTTCACCTTGGTTCAGTAACTGGCTGGCAACAGCAACACCTACATAACATGCCACCATCTGCCCTCA
GTCAGTTGGGAGCTTGCACTAGCACTCATTTATCTCAGAGTTCAAATCTCTCCCTGCCTTCTACTCAAAG
CCTCAACATCAAGTCAGAACCTGTTTCTCCTCCTAGAGACCGTACCACCACCCCTTCGAGATACCCACAA
CACACGCGCCACGAGGCGGGGAGATCTCCTGTTGACAGCTTGAGCAGCTGTAGCAGTTCGTACGACGGGA
GCGACCGAGAGGATCACCGGAACGAATTCCACTCCCCCATTGGACTCACCAGACCTTCGCCGGACGAAAG
GGAAAGTCCCTCAGTCAAGCGCATGCGACTTTCTGAAGGATGGGCAACATAGTAATGAACTAGTCCGTAA
CTTGAAAGTATTTCGATTTCTTGGCTTTATATATCTTGTGGAAAGGACGACCTTTGAACTCGTACGACCG
AAGTACGCGTTAAGTCGACAATCAACCTCTGGATTACAAAATTTGTGAAAGATTGACTGGTATTCTTAAC
TATGTTGCTCCTTTTACGCTATGTGGATACGCTGCTTTAATGCCTTTGTATCATGCTATTGCTTCCCGTA
TGGCTTTCATTTTCTCCTCCTTGTATAAATCCTGGTTGCTGTCTCTTTATGAGGAGTTGTGGCCCGTTGT
CAGGCAACGTGGCGTGGTGTGCACTGTGTTTGCTGACGCAACCCCCACTGGTTGGGGCATTGCCACCACC
TGTCAGCTCCTTTCCGGGACTTTCGCTTTCCCCCTCCCTATTGCCACGGCGGAACTCATCGCCGCCTGCC
TTGCCCGCTGCTGGACAGGGGCTCGGCTGTTGGGCACTGACAATTCCGTGGTGTTGTCGGGGAAATCATC
GTCCTTTCCTTGGCTGCTCGCCTGTGTTGCCACCTGGATTCTGCGCGGGACGTCCTTCTGCTACGTCCCT
TCGGCCCTCAATCCAGCGGACCTTCCTTCCCGCGGCCTGCTGCCGGCTCTGCGGCCTCTTCCGCGTCTTC
GCCTTCGCCCTCAGACGAGTCGGATCTCCCTTTGGGCCGCCTCCCCGCGTCGACTTTAAGACCAATGACT
TACAAGGCAGCTGTAGATCTTAGCCACTTTTTAAAAGAAAAGGGGGGACTGGAAGGGCTAATTCACTCCC
AACGAAGACAAGATCTGCTTTTTGCTTGTACTGGGTCTCTCTGGTTAGACCAGATCTGAGCCTGGGAGCT
CTCTGGCTAACTAGGGAACCCACTGCTTAAGCCTCAATAAAGCTTGCCTTGAGTGCTTCAAGTAGTGTGT
GCCCGTCTGTTGTGTGACTCTGGTAACTAGAGATCCCTCAGACCCTTTTAGTCAGTGTGGAAAATCTCTA
GCAGTACGTATAGTAGTTCATGTCATCTTATTATTCAGTATTTATAACTTGCAAAGAAATGAATATCAGA
GAGTGAGAGGAACTTGTTTATTGCAGCTTATAATGGTTACAAATAAAGCAATAGCATCACAAATTTCACA
AATAAAGCATTTTTTTCACTGCATTCTAGTTGTGGTTTGTCCAAACTCATCAATGTATCTTATCATGTCT
GGCTCTAGCTATCCCGCCCCTAACTCCGCCCATCCCGCCCCTAACTCCGCCCAGTTCCGCCCATTCTCCG
CCCCATGGCTGACTAATTTTTTTTATTTATGCAGAGGCCGAGGCCGCCTCGGCCTCTGAGCTATTCCAGA
AGTAGTGAGGAGGCTTTTTTGGAGGCCTAGGGACGTACCCAATTCGCCCTATAGTGAGTCGTATTACGCG
CGCTCACTGGCCGTCGTTTTACAACGTCGTGACTGGGAAAACCCTGGCGTTACCCAACTTAATCGCCTTG
CAGCACATCCCCCTTTCGCCAGCTGGCGTAATAGCGAAGAGGCCCGCACCGATCGCCCTTCCCAACAGTT
GCGCAGCCTGAATGGCGAATGGG
[124 nt withheld, positions 7094-7217]
C
[91 nt withheld, positions 7219-7309]
A
[49 nt withheld, positions 7311-7359]
CCTTTGACGTTGGAGTCCACGTTCTTT
[37 nt withheld, positions 7387-7423]
ACCCTATCTCGGTCTATTCTTTTGATTTATAAGGGATTTTGCCGATTTCGGCCTATTGGTTAAAAAATGA
GCTGATTTAACAAAAATTTAACGCGAATTTTAACAAAATATTAACGCTTACAATTTAGGTGGCACTTTTC
GGGGAAATGTGCGCGGAACCCCTATTTGTTTATTTTTCTAAATACATTCAAATATGTATCCGCTCATGAG
ACAATAACCCTGATAAATGCTTCAATAATATTGAAAAAGGAAGAGTATGAGTATTCAACATTTCCGTGTC
GCCCTTATTCCCTTTTTTGCGGCATTTTGCCTTCCTGTTTTTGCTCACCCAGAAACGCTGGTGAAAGTAA
AAGATGCTGAAGATCAGTTGGGTGCACGAGTGGGTTACATCGAACTGGATCTCAACAGCGGTAAGATCCT
TGAGAGTTTTCGCCCCGAAGAACGTTTTCCAATGATGAGCACTTTTAAAGTTCTGCTATGTGGCGCGGTA
TTATCCCGTATTGACGCCGGGCAAGAGCAACTCGGTCGCCGCATACACTATTCTCAGAATGACTTGGTTG
AGTACTCACCAGTCACAGAAAAGCATCTTACGGATGGCATGACAGTAAGAGAATTATGCAGTGCTGCCAT
AACCATGAGTGATAACACTGCGGCCAACTTACTTCTGACAACGATCGGAGGACCGAAGGAGCTAACCGCT
TTTTTGCACAACATGGGGGATCATGTAACTCGCCTTGATCGTTGGGAACCGGAGCTGAATGAAGCCATAC
CAAACGACGAGCGTGACACCACGATGCCTGTAGCAATGGCAACAACGTTGCGCAAACTATTAACTGGCGA
ACTACTTACTCTAGCTTCCCGGCAACAATTAATAGACTGGATGGAGGCGGATAAAGTTGCAGGACCACTT
CTGCGCTCGGCCCTTCCGGCTGGCTGGTTTATTGCTGATAAATCTGGAGCCGGTGAGCGTGGGTCTCGCG
GTATCATTGCAGCACTGGGGCCAGATGGTAAGCCCTCCCGTATCGTAGTTATCTACACGACGGGGAGTCA
GGCAACTATGGATGAACGAAATAGACAGATCGCTGAGATAGGTGCCTCACTGATTAAGCATTGGTAACTG
TCAGACCAAGTTTACTCATATATACTTTAGATTGATTTAAAACTTCATTTTTAATTTAAAAGGATCTAGG
TGAAGATCCTTTTTGATAATCTCATGACCAAAATCCCTTAACGTGAGTTTTCGTTCCACTGAGCGTCAGA
CCCCGTAGAAAAGATCAAAGGATCTTCTTGAGATCCTTTTTTTCTGCGCGTAATCTGCTGCTTGCAAACA
AAAAAACCACCGCTACCAGCGGTGGTTTGTTTGCCGGATCAAGAGCTACCAACTCTTTTTCCGAAGGTAA
CTGGCTTCAGCAGAGCGCAGATACCAAATACTGTTCTTCTAGTGTAGCCGTAGTTAGGCCACCACTTCAA
GAACTCTGTAGCACCGCCTACATACCTCGCTCTGCTAATCCTGTTACCAGTGGCTGCTGCCAGTGGCGAT
AAGTCGTGTCTTACCGGGTTGGACTCAAGACGATAGTTACCGGATAAGGCGCAGCGGTCGGGCTGAACGG
GGGGTTCGTGCACACAGCCCAGCTTGGAGCGAACGACCTACACCGAACTGAGATACCTACAGCGTGAGCT
ATGAGAAAGCGCCACGCTTCCCGAAGGGAGAAAGGCGGACAGGTATCCGGTAAGCGGCAGGGTCGGAACA
GGAGAGCGCACGAGGGAGCTTCCAGGGGGAAACGCCTGGTATCTTTATAGTCCTGTCGGGTTTCGCCACC
TCTGACTTGAGCGTCGATTTTTGTGATGCTCGTCAGGGGGGCGGAGCCTATGGAAAAACGCCAGCAACGC
GGCCTTTTTACGGTTCCTGGCCTTTTGCTGGCCTTTTGCTCACATGTTCTTTCCTGCGTTATCCCCTGAT
TCTGTGGATAACCGTATTACCGCCTTTGAGTGAGCTGATACCGCTCGCCGCAGCCGAACGACCGAGCGCA
GCGAGTCAGTGAGCGAGGAAGCGGAAGAGCGCCCAATACGCAAACCGCCTCTCCCCGCGCGTTGGCCGAT
TCATTAATGCAGCTGGCACGACAGGTTTCCCGACTGGAAAGCGGGCAGTGAGCGCAACGCAATTAATGTG
AGTTAGCTCACTCATTAGGCACCCCAGGCTTTACACTTTATGCTTCCGGCTCGTATGTTGTGTGGAATTG
TGAGCGGATAACAATTTCACACAGGAAACAGCTATGACCATGATTACGCCAAGCGCGCAATTAACCCTCA
CTAAAGGGAACAAAAGCTGGAGCTGCAAGC
