>Addgene plasmid #141563 | TFORF0288 | depositor partial sequence | sequence record 276826 | Insert
ACCGCCACCATGGGGAGAAAAAAGATTCAGATTACGAGGATTATGGATGAACGTAACAGACAGGTGACAT
TTACAAAGAGGAAATTTGGGTTGATGAAGAAGGCTTATGAGCTGAGCGTGCTGTGTGACTGTGAGATTGC
GCTGATCATCTTCAACAGCACCAACAAGCTGTTCCAGTATGCCAGCACCGACATGGACAAAGTGCTTCTC
AAGTACACGGAGTACAACGAGCCGCATGAGAGCCGGACAAACTCAGACATCGTGGAGACGTTGAGAAAGA
AGGGCCTTAATGGCTGTGACAGCCCAGACCCCGATGCGGACGATTCCGTAGGTCACAGCCCTGAGTCTGA
GGACAAGTACAGGAAAATTAACGAAGATATTGATCTAATGATCAGCAGGCAAAGATTGTGTGCTGTTCCA
CCTCCCAACTTCGAGATGCCAGTCTCCATCCCAGTGTCCAGCCACAACAGTTTGGTGTACAGCAACCCTG
TCAGCTCACTGGGAAACCCCAACCTATTGCCACTGGCTCACCCTTCTCTGCAGAGGAATAGTATGTCTCC
TGGTGTAACACATCGACCTCCAAGTGCAGGTAACACAGGTGGTCTGATGGGTGGAGACCTCACGTCTGGT
GCAGGCACCAGTGCAGGGAACGGGTATGGCAATCCCCGAAACTCACCAGGTCTGCTGGTCTCACCTGGTA
ACTTGAACAAGAATATGCAAGCAAAATCTCCTCCCCCAATGAATTTAGGAATGAATAACCGTAAACCAGA
TCTCCGAGTTCTTATTCCACCAGGCAGCAAGAATACGATGCCATCAGTGAATCAAAGGATAAATAACTCC
CAGTCGGCTCAGTCATTGGCTACCCCAGTGGTTTCCGTAGCAACTCCTACTTTACCAGGACAAGGAATGG
GAGGATATCCATCAGCCATTTCAACAACATATGGTACCGAGTACTCTCTGAGTAGTGCAGACCTGTCATC
TCTGTCTGGGTTTAACACCGCCAGCGCTCTTCACCTTGGTTCAGTAACTGGCTGGCAACAGCAACACCTA
CATAACATGCCACCATCTGCCCTCAGTCAGTTGGGAGCTTGCACTAGCACTCATTTATCTCAGAGTTCAA
ATCTCTCCCTGCCTTCTACTCAAAGCCTCAACATCAAGTCAGAACCTGTTTCTCCTCCTAGAGACCGTAC
CACCACCCCTTCGAGATACCCACAACACACGCGCCACGAGGCGGGGAGATCTCCTGTTGACAGCTTGAGC
AGCTGTAGCAGTTCGTACGACGGGAGCGACCGAGAGGATCACCGGAACGAATTCCACTCCCCCATTGGAC
TCACCAGACCTTCGCCGGACGAAAGGGAAAGTCCCTCAGTCAAGCGCATGCGACTTTCTGAAGGATGGGC
AACATAGTAATGAACTAGTCCGTAACTTGAAAGTATTTCGATTTCTTGGCTTTATATATCTTGTGGAAAG
GACGACCTTTGAACTCGTACGACCGAAGT
