>Addgene plasmid #141563 | TFORF0288 | depositor partial sequence | sequence record 276827 | Barcode
CCTTTGAACTCGTACGACCGAAGT
